>Addgene plasmid #200323 | pSAH47 - [ADLp | mScarlet | tbb-2 UTR] | addgene full sequence | sequence record 409786 | Addgene NGS Result
GAAGTTATGATATCAAAAATGATTACGCCAAGCTGTAAGTTTAAACATGATCTTACTAACTAACTATTCT
CATTTAAATTTTCAGAGCTTAAAAATGGCTGAAATCACTCACAACGATGGATACGCTAATGCCGTTTTGT
AATTTAAATATTAGGTTGAATTGTTTGACTTTAAACTAAAAAAGCTTTACTGCGACTTCCGATTGTTTTA
ATTGAAATAAAAGAATTATTCATATCTGTGAGAGTGAAGAATAGAAAAGAACAGGTGGAAATCAAAATAT
CGAGGATACAAAATCAGCTGCCAAAAAGCCCGAGAGGCCTTGTGATTTTGCCACAAAATACTTTATAACT
TTAGTCTCAGTTTGTTGTCGGTGCCTTTTTCCTAACTTCCATCAAGTGTTTTTATATCAACTAAAAGCCG
AAATGAACTAAAAAGAGACCAAAAATGGGGCCCGTTTCAAAGGGAGAGGCCGTTATAAAAGAATTTATGC
GTTTCAAGGTCCACATGGAGGGATCCATGAACGGACACGAGTTCGAGATCGAGGGAGAGGGAGAGGGACG
TCCATACGAGGGAACCCAAACCGCCAAGGTGAGTTTTATTATCGATTTTCGGGATTTTCTACTTGTAATT
ACCTTTTGTTTTTAATAAGTTGCTTTTTTCCAGCTCAAGGTCACCAAGGGAGGACCACTCCCATTCTCCT
GGGACATCCTCTCCCCACAATTCATGTACGGATCCCGTGCCTTCACCAAGCACCCAGCCGACATCCCAGA
CTACTACAAGCAATCCTTCCCAGAGGGATTCAAGTGGGAGCGTGTCATGAACTTCGAGGACGGAGGAGCC
GTCACCGTCACCCAAGGTAGGTTTTCAGTTTCAATTTTTGTTGCAACTACCTCAACTCTATGTTTTCAGA
CACCTCCCTCGAGGACGGAACCCTCATCTACAAGGTCAAGCTCCGTGGAACCAACTTCCCACCAGACGGA
CCAGTCATGCAAAAGAAGACCATGGGATGGGAGGCCTCCACCGAGCGACTCTACCCAGAGGACGGAGTCC
TCAAGGGAGACATCAAGGTAAATTTTTCAAGCTTCTAAATTCCAAAATAAACCATTTTAATTTCTTAATT
CCAGATGGCCCTCCGGCTCAAGGACGGAGGACGTTACCTCGCCGACTTCAAGACCACCTACAAGGCCAAG
AAGCCAGTCCAAATGCCAGGAGCCTACAACGTCGACCGTAAGCTCGACATCACCTCCCACAACGAGGACT
ACACCGTCGTCGAGCAATACGAGCGTTCCGAGGGACGTCACTCCACCGGAGGAATGGACGAGCTCTACAA
GCCCGGGTGATGGTCTCTGAGCTATGCAAAATCCTTTCAAGCATTCCCTTCTTCTCTATCACTCTTCTTT
CTTTTTGTCAAAAAATTCTCTCGCTAATTTATTTGCTTTTTTAATGTTATTATTTTATGACTTTTTATAG
TCACTGAAAAGTTTGCATCTGAGTGAAGTGAATGCTATCAAAATGTGATTCTGATATCCAGGAAACGGAG
AATCTGTGCGGCAATGTCTTATCATTTGAAACGCGCCGTATCGATGCTGACATCATGCGGCTCCCGTGTT
AGTCGAGAAGATGGGTACGGGCCTTTATTCATCCAACACTCTACGGCTTCTTCAAGAGCTAGTAGGGCAC
CCTGTAGTTGGAAAGGGATTATTTCGTATGGCGAGCCCATACCGTCTTTCTTGCGGAAGCTTAACACGAT
AGGAAGTTGGATAGTTTCGAACGATGGTTCCATACGGAACGCTGTCTCAAGGATGAGTCTGACGGAGTGT
AACTCGAAGGCTAGGTGGAGGCTCAGTGATGATAAGTCTGCGATGGTGGATGCATGTGTCATGGTCATAG
CTGTTTCCTGTGTGAAATTGTTATCCGCTCAGAGGGCACAATCCTATTCCGCGCTATCCGACAATCTCCA
AGACATTAGGTGGAGTTCAGTTCGGCGTATGGCATATGTCGCTGGAAAGAACATGTGAGCAAAAGGCCAG
CAAAAGGCCAGGAACCGTAAAAAGGCCGCGTTGCTGGCGTTTTTCCATAGGCTCCGCCCCCCTGACGAGC
ATCACAAAAATCGACGCTCAAGTCAGAGGTGGCGAAACCCGACAGGACTATAAAGATACCAGGCGTTTCC
CCCTGGAAGCTCCCTCGTGCGCTCTCCTGTTCCGACCCTGCCGCTTACCGGATACCTGTCCGCCTTTCTC
CCTTCGGGAAGCGTGGCGCTTTCTCATAGCTCACGCTGTAGGTATCTCAGTTCGGTGTAGGTCGTTCGCT
CCAAGCTGGGCTGTGTGCACGAACCCCCCGTTCAGCCCGACCGCTGCGCCTTATCCGGTAACTATCGTCT
TGAGTCCAACCCGGTAAGACACGACTTATCGCCACTGGCAGCAGCCACTGGTAACAGGATTAGCAGAGCG
AGGTATGTAGGCGGTGCTACAGAGTTCTTGAAGTGGTGGCCTAACTACGGCTACACTAGAAGAACAGTAT
TTGGTATCTGCGCTCTGCTGAAGCCAGTTACCTTCGGAAAAAGAGTTGGTAGCTCTTGATCCGGCAAACA
AACCACCGCTGGTAGCGGTGGTTTTTTTGTTTGCAAGCAGCAGATTACGCGCAGAAAAAAAGGATCTCAA
GAAGATCCTTTGATCTTTTCTACGGGGTCTGACGCTCTATTCAACAAAGCCGCCGTCCCGTCAAGTCAGC
GTAAATGGGTAGGGGGCTTCAAATCGTCCTCGTGATACCAATTCGGAGCCTGCTTTTTTGTACAAACTTG
TTGATAATGGCAATTCAAGGATCTTCACCTAGATCCTTTTAAATTAAAAATGAAGTTTTAAATCAATCTA
AAGTATATATGAGTAAACTTGGTCTGACAGTTACCAATGCTTAATCAGTGAGGCACCTATCTCAGCGATC
TGTCTATTTCGTTCATCCATAGTTGCCTGACTCCCCGTCGTGTAGATAACTACGATACGGGAGGGCTTAC
CATCTGGCCCCAGTGCTGCAATGATACCGCGAGAGCCACGCTCACCGGCTCCAGATTTATCAGCAATAAA
CCAGCCAGCCGGAAGGGCCGAGCGCAGAAGTGGTCCTGCAACTTTATCCGCCTCCATCCAGTCTATTAAT
TGTTGCCGGGAAGCTAGAGTAAGTAGTTCGCCAGTTAATAGTTTGCGCAACGTTGTTGCCATTGCTACAG
GCATCGTGGTGTCACGCTCGTCGTTTGGTATGGCTTCATTCAGCTCCGGTTCCCAACGATCAAGGCGAGT
TACATGATCCCCCATGTTGTGCAAAAAAGCGGTTAGCTCCTTCGGTCCTCCGATCGTTGTCAGAAGTAAG
TTGGCCGCAGTGTTATCACTCATGGTTATGGCAGCACTGCATAATTCTCTTACTGTCATGCCATCCGTAA
GATGCTTTTCTGTGACTGGTGAGTACTCAACCAAGTCATTCTGAGAATAGTGTATGCGGCGACCGAGTTG
CTCTTGCCCGGCGTCAATACGGGATAATACCGCGCCACATAGCAGAACTTTAAAAGTGCTCATCATTGGA
AAACGTTCTTCGGGGCGAAAACTCTCAAGGATCTTACCGCTGTTGAGATCCAGTTCGATGTAACCCACTC
GTGCACCCAACTGATCTTCAGCATCTTTTACTTTCACCAGCGTTTCTGGGTGAGCAAAAACAGGAAGGCA
AAATGCCGCAAAAAAGGGAATAAGGGCGACACGGAAATGTTGAATACTCATACTCTTCCTTTTTCAATAT
TATTGAAGCATTTATCAGGGTTATTGTCTCATGAGCGGATACATATTTGAATGTATTTAGAAAAATAAAC
AAATAGGGGTTCCGCGCACATTTCCCCGAAAAGTGCCAGATACCTGAAACAAAACCCATCGTACGGCCAA
GGAAGTCTCCAATAACTGTGATCCACCACAAGCGCCAGGGTTTTCCCAGTCACGACGTTGTAAAACGACG
GCCAGTCATGCATAATCCGCACGCATCTGGAATAAGGAAGTGCCATTCCGCCTGACCTAAGTGCTTTTCG
AGATCGCCAAACCGGAGAACGATCAGGAGAATGATGAGTCGCCACAGGAGTCGGCAAGATACGTGCGTTA
TAGATTTGCTCCAAACTTTTTGAAACTCAAAACGGTCGGAGCAACTGTGGAATTCAAAGTAGGAGACATC
CCAATCCATCATTTCCGAATGATCGAACGTCACTTCTTCAAAGATCGCCTTCTGAAGTGTTTTGACTTTG
AATTCGGATTCTGTATTCCGAATTCACGAAACAACTGTGAACATATCTATGAGTTCCCTCAACTCTCTCA
ACAACTCAGTGAGTCATTATTCTAAAAAGTACAATTCAAAAGACTAATCTCTTTTTCAGTGGACGACATG
ATCAACAATCCAAACGAGACTCGTTCTGACAGCTTCTATTTCGTCGATAACAAACTCGTCATGCACAACA
AAGCCGACTACTCATATGATGCATAAATCTTCATTGTTGAGTTTATCTTGTTGATTTTTGAATAAATTAT
CAACTCTTTACTTTTTAATGGGTTATGAAATAAATAAACATTGAAAACTGATAAACAACGTTCATCTCTA
TAACTTCGTATAGCATACATTATAC
Features (pLannotate 1.2.2; 10 found; start..end, strand, type, name):
    454..855     +  CDS            mScarlet (fragment): mScarlet is a basic (constitutively fluorescent) red fluorescent protein published in 2016, derived from synthetic construct. It has moderate acid sensitivity.
    909..1331    +  CDS            mScarlet (fragment): mScarlet is a basic (constitutively fluorescent) red fluorescent protein published in 2016, derived from synthetic construct. It has moderate acid sensitivity.
   1354..1523    +  terminator     tbb-2 terminator (fragment): tbb-2; transcription terminator for the C. elegans tubulin beta-2 gene
   2072..2660    -  rep_origin     ori: high-copy-number ColE1/pMB1/pBR322/pUC origin of replication
   2777..2801    -  protein_bind   attB1: mutant version of attB; recombination site for the Gateway® BP reaction BP Clonase™
   2901..3761    -  CDS            AmpR: β-lactamase; bla; confers resistance to ampicillin, carbenicillin, and related antibiotics
   3762..3866    -  promoter       AmpR promoter: bla
   3953..3996    -  CDS            lacZα (fragment): LacZα fragment of β-galactosidase; lacZ fragment
   4051..4503    +  CDS            unc-119 (fragment): UN119_CAEEL - Experimental evidence at protein level: Swiss-Prot protein existence level 1. Myristoyl-binding protein that acts as a cargo adapter: specifically binds the myristoyl moiety of a subset of N-terminally myristoylated proteins and is required for their localization. Plays a key role in ciliary membrane localization of proteins. Required for the establishment or function of the nervous system. From Caenorhabditis elegans.
   4620..8       +  protein_bind   loxP (across the origin): Cre-mediated recombination occurs in the 8-bp core sequence (GCATACAT). Cre recombinase
