[The description below was written by a language model from this plasmid's Addgene catalogue record and pLannotate feature annotations shown in this document.]
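Description:
pSAH47 is a C. elegans expression plasmid built on the Twist Amp High synthesis backbone. It is propagated in E. coli at high copy from a ColE1/pUC-type origin and selected with ampicillin through the β-lactamase gene and its native promoter. The backbone annotation also picks up a short lacZα remnant and an attB1-like Gateway site, neither of which is given a role in the record.

The payload is a modular "BioPart" cassette arranged as ADL-neuron promoter, worm-adapted mScarlet (wrmScarlet) and tbb-2 3′ UTR. The catalogue entry assigns the promoter to the gene T09B9.3 (WBGene00011644). It is not annotated in the feature table, though it presumably lies upstream of the fluorescent protein coding sequence. mScarlet, a constitutively fluorescent red protein, is detected as two fragments separated by a short gap. This pattern would fit an intron interrupting the coding sequence, as is common in worm transgenes, but the record does not say so. The β-tubulin tbb-2 terminator/3′ UTR follows the reporter.

The table also shows a partial unc-119 coding fragment and a loxP site spanning the sequence origin. These probably relate to the stated compatibility with MosTI single-copy insertion, where a selection marker is involved, but the record does not explain their function.

According to the depositor, the plasmid can be used to mark ADL neurons in red, or as a scaffold for ADL-specific expression of a transgene as an N- or C-terminal mScarlet fusion or untagged. It can be delivered either as a single-copy MosTI insertion or in extrachromosomal arrays.
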