Addgene plasmid #200323: pSAH47 - [ADLp | mScarlet | tbb-2 UTR]
Purpose: mScarlet BioPart for ADL neurons. (1) Mark neurons or (2) cell-specific expression of transgenes (N or C-terminal fusions, or untagged). Compatible with single-copy insertion (MosTI) or arrays.
Depositing lab: Christian Froekjaer-Jensen. Depositing organization: King Abdullah University of Science and Technology (KAUST).
Backbone
  Vector backbone: Twist Amp High
  Backbone manufacturer: Twist Biosciences
  Vector type: Worm Expression
Growth in bacteria
  Bacterial resistance: Ampicillin, 100 μg/mL
  Growth temperature: 37°C
  Growth strain: DH5alpha
  Copy number: High Copy
Gene/Insert
  Gene/Insert name: [ADLp | wrmscarlet | tbb-2 UTR]
  Species: C. elegans (nematode)
  Promoter: WBGene00011644, T09B9.3
  Cloning method: Restriction Enzyme; 5′ cloning site Unknown (unknown if destroyed)
Terms and licenses: Academic/Nonprofit Terms; Industry Terms: Not Available to Industry
Depositor comments: See www.wormbuilder.org/BioParts for more information.
How to cite: pSAH47 - [ADLp | mScarlet | tbb-2 UTR] was a gift from Christian Froekjaer-Jensen (Addgene plasmid # 200323 ; http://n2t.net/addgene:200323 ; RRID:Addgene_200323)
